Addgene plasmid #82251: pDONR223_SGK3_WT
Purpose: Gateway Donor vector containing SGK3 , part of the Target Accelerator Plasmid Collection.
Depositing lab: Jesse Boehm & William Hahn & David Root. Depositing organization: Broad Institute. Publication: Systematic Functional Interrogation of Rare Cancer Variants Identifies Oncogenic Alleles. Kim E, Ilic N, Shrestha Y, Zou L, Kamburov A, Zhu C, Yang X, Lubonja R, Tran N, Nguyen C, Lawrence MS, Piccioni F, Bagul M, Doench JG, Chouinard CR, Wu X, Hogstrom L, Natoli T, Tamayo P, Horn H, Corsello SM, Lage K, Root DE, Subramanian A, Golub TR, Getz G, Boehm JS, Hahn WC. Cancer Discov. 2016 Jul;6(7):714-26. doi: 10.1158/2159-8290.CD-16-0160. Epub 2016 May 4. PubMed 27147599.
Backbone
  Vector backbone: pDONR223
  Backbone manufacturer: Invitrogen
  Backbone size w/o insert (bp): 2790
  Vector type: Gateway Entry vector
Growth in bacteria
  Bacterial resistance: Spectinomycin, 50 μg/mL
  Growth temperature: 37°C
  Growth strain: DH5alpha
  Copy number: High Copy
Gene/Insert
  Gene/Insert name: SGK3 (alt name: NM_013257.4)
  Species: H. sapiens (human)
  Mutation: WT
  Entrez Gene: SGK3 (a.k.a. CISK, SGK2, SGKL)
  Promoter: None
  Cloning method: Gateway Cloning
  Sequencing primers: 5′ M13pUC-fwd; 3′ M13-Rev
Terms and licenses: Academic/Nonprofit Terms; Industry Terms: Not Available to Industry
Depositor comments: Open state: NO stop codon immediately follows insert. Supporting reference: Systematic morphological profiling of human gene and allele function via Cell Painting. Rohban MH, et al. Elife. 2017, Mar 18;6. pii: e24060. PubMed PMID 28315521
How to cite: pDONR223_SGK3_WT was a gift from Jesse Boehm & William Hahn & David Root (Addgene plasmid # 82251 ; http://n2t.net/addgene:82251 ; RRID:Addgene_82251)
