[The description below was written by a language model from this plasmid's Addgene catalogue record and pLannotate feature annotations shown in this document.]
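Description:
pDONR223_SGK3_WT is a Gateway entry clone built on the Invitrogen pDONR223 backbone, carrying the wild-type open reading frame of human SGK3 (also known as CISK or SGKL), a serine/threonine protein kinase implicated in regulating ion channels and membrane transporters as well as cell growth, proliferation, survival and migration. The sequenced plasmid is about 4.3 kb. It replicates in E. coli from a high-copy ColE1/pUC-type origin and is selected with spectinomycin through the aadA (SmR) aminoglycoside adenylyltransferase gene, which lies downstream of a fragment of a class 1 integron Pc promoter. Short remnants annotated as lacI, lacZα and gentamicin-resistance sequence are backbone vestiges rather than functional genes.

The SGK3 coding sequence is flanked by two attL recombination sites (annotated by the software as attL3 and attL2), so an LR Clonase reaction can transfer it in a defined orientation into any compatible Gateway destination vector. No promoter drives the insert in this plasmid. The rrnB T1 and T2 terminators upstream of the cassette shield it from read-through transcription, and a T7 promoter sits beyond the downstream att site, oriented back toward the insert. The depositor notes that the clone is in the "open" configuration, with no stop codon immediately after the ORF, which permits C-terminal fusion to tags or reporters supplied by the destination vector. M13 primer sites are listed for sequencing the insert.

The plasmid belongs to the Target Accelerator Plasmid Collection, where it serves as the wild-type reference for SGK3 in work on the systematic functional testing of cancer-associated gene variants, and as a source clone for building expression constructs.
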