Features (pLannotate 1.2.2; 12 found; start..end, strand, type, name):
     36..624     +  rep_origin     ori: high-copy-number ColE1/pMB1/pBR322/pUC origin of replication
    807..899     +  CDS            lacI (fragment): lac repressor; lacI; The lac repressor binds to the lac operator to inhibit transcription in E. coli. This inhibition can be relieved by adding lactose or isopropyl-β-D-thiogalactopyranoside (IPTG).
    954..981     -  terminator     rrnB T2 terminator: transcription terminator T2 from the E. coli rrnB gene
   1113..1156    +  terminator     rrnB T1 terminator: Escherichia coli rrnB; transcription terminator T1 from the E. coli rrnB gene
   1203..1239    -  CDS            lacZα (fragment): LacZα fragment of β-galactosidase; lacZ fragment
   1256..1351    +  protein_bind   attL3: mutant version of attL; recombination site for the Gateway® LR reaction LR Clonase™
   1354..2841    +  CDS            SGK3: SGK3_HUMAN - Also known as CISK, SGKL. Experimental evidence at protein level: Swiss-Prot protein existence level 1. Serine/threonine-protein kinase which is involved in the regulation of a wide variety of ion channels, membrane transporters, cell growth, proliferation, survival and migration. Up-regulates Na(+) channels: SCNN1A/ENAC and SCN5A, K(+) channels: KCNA3/KV1.3, KCNE1, KCNQ1 and KCNH2/HERG, epithelial Ca(2+) channels: TRPV5 and TRPV6, chloride channel: BSND, creatine transporter: SLC6A8, Na(+)/dicarboxylate cotransporter: SLC13A2/NADC1, Na(+)-dependent phosphate cotransporter: SLC34A
   2844..2942    -  protein_bind   attL2: mutant version of attL; recombination site for the Gateway® LR reaction LR Clonase™
   2960..2978    -  promoter       T7 promoter: promoter for bacteriophage T7 RNA polymerase
   3168..3191    +  promoter       Pc promoter (fragment): intI1 (promoter lies within the coding sequence); class 1 integron promoter
   3367..3423    +  CDS            GmR (fragment): gentamycin acetyltransferase; aacC1; confers resistance to gentamycin
   3430..4221    +  CDS            SmR: aminoglycoside adenylyltransferase (Murphy, 1985); aadA; confers resistance to spectinomycin and streptomycin
>Addgene plasmid #82251 | pDONR223_SGK3_WT | addgene full sequence | sequence record 165175 | Addgene NGS result
GCGTCAGACCCCGTAGAAAAGATCAAAGGATCTTCTTGAGATCCTTTTTTTCTGCGCGTAATCTGCTGCT
TGCAAACAAAAAAACCACCGCTACCAGCGGTGGTTTGTTTGCCGGATCAAGAGCTACCAACTCTTTTTCC
GAAGGTAACTGGCTTCAGCAGAGCGCAGATACCAAATACTGTTCTTCTAGTGTAGCCGTAGTTAGGCCAC
CACTTCAAGAACTCTGTAGCACCGCCTACATACCTCGCTCTGCTAATCCTGTTACCAGTGGCTGCTGCCA
GTGGCGATAAGTCGTGTCTTACCGGGTTGGACTCAAGACGATAGTTACCGGATAAGGCGCAGCGGTCGGG
CTGAACGGGGGGTTCGTGCACACAGCCCAGCTTGGAGCGAACGACCTACACCGAACTGAGATACCTACAG
CGTGAGCTATGAGAAAGCGCCACGCTTCCCGAAGGGAGAAAGGCGGACAGGTATCCGGTAAGCGGCAGGG
TCGGAACAGGAGAGCGCACGAGGGAGCTTCCAGGGGGAAACGCCTGGTATCTTTATAGTCCTGTCGGGTT
TCGCCACCTCTGACTTGAGCGTCGATTTTTGTGATGCTCGTCAGGGGGGCGGAGCCTATGGAAAAACGCC
AGCAACGCGGCCTTTTTACGGTTCCTGGCCTTTTGCTGGCCTTTTGCTCACATGTTCTTTCCTGCGTTAT
CCCCTGATTCTGTGGATAACCGTATTACCGCCTTTGAGTGAGCTGATACCGCTCGCCGCAGCCGAACGAC
CGAGCGCAGCGAGTCAGTGAGCGAGGAAGCGGAAGAGCGCCCAATACGCAAACCGCCTCTCCCCGCGCGT
TGGCCGATTCATTAATGCAGCTGGCACGACAGGTTTCCCGACTGGAAAGCGGGCAGTGAGCGCAACGCAA
TTAATACGCGTACCGCTAGCCAGGAAGAGTTTGTAGAAACGCAAAAAGGCCATCCGTCAGGATGGCCTTC
TGCTTAGTTTGATGCCTGGCAGTTTATGGCGGGCGTCCTGCCCGCCACCCTCCGGGCCGTTGCTTCACAA
CGTTCAAATCCGCTCCCGGCGGATTTGTCCTACTCAGGAGAGCGTTCACCGACAAACAACAGATAAAACG
AAAGGCCCAGTCTTCCGACTGAGCCTTTCGTTTTATTTGATGCCTGGCAGTTCCCTACTCTCGCGTTAAC
GCTAGCATGGATGTTTTCCCAGTCACGACGTTGTAAAACGACGGCCAGTCTTAAGCTCGGGCCCCAAATA
ATGATTTTATTTTGACTGATAGTGACCTGTTCGTTGCAACAAATTGATGAGCAATGCTTTTTTATAATGC
CAACTTTGTACAAAAAAGTTGGCATGCAAAGAGATCACACCATGGACTACAAGGAAAGCTGCCCAAGTGT
AAGCATTCCCAGCTCCGATGAACACAGAGAGAAAAAGAAGAGGTTTACTGTTTATAAAGTTCTGGTTTCA
GTGGGAAGAAGTGAATGGTTTGTCTTCAGGAGATATGCAGAGTTTGATAAACTTTATAACACTTTAAAAA
AACAGTTTCCTGCTATGGCCCTGAAGATTCCTGCCAAGAGAATATTTGGTGATAATTTTGATCCAGATTT
TATTAAACAAAGACGAGCAGGACTAAACGAATTCATTCAGAACCTAGTTAGGTATCCAGAACTTTATAAC
CATCCAGATGTCAGAGCATTCCTTCAAATGGACAGTCCAAAACACCAGTCAGATCCATCTGAAGATGAGG
ATGAAAGAAGTTCTCAGAAGCTACACTCTACCTCACAGAACATCAACCTGGGACCGTCTGGAAATCCTCA
TGCCAAACCAACTGACTTTGATTTCTTAAAAGTTATTGGAAAAGGCAGCTTTGGCAAGGTTCTTCTTGCA
AAACGGAAACTGGATGGAAAATTTTATGCTGTCAAAGTGTTACAGAAAAAAATAGTTCTCAACAGAAAAG
AGCAAAAACATATTATGGCTGAACGTAATGTGCTCTTGAAAAATGTGAAACATCCGTTTTTGGTTGGATT
GCATTATTCCTTCCAAACAACTGAAAAGCTTTATTTTGTTCTGGATTTTGTTAATGGAGGGGAGCTTTTT
TTCCACTTACAAAGAGAACGGTCCTTTCCTGAGCACAGAGCTAGGTTTTACGCTGCTGAAATTGCTAGTG
CATTGGGTTACTTACATTCCATCAAAATAGTATACAGAGACTTGAAACCAGAAAATATTCTTTTGGATTC
AGTAGGACATGTTGTCTTAACAGATTTTGGGCTTTGTAAAGAAGGAATTGCTATTTCTGACACCACTACC
ACATTTTGTGGGACACCAGAGTATCTTGCACCTGAAGTAATTAGAAAACAGCCCTATGACAATACTGTAG
ATTGGTGGTGCCTTGGGGCTGTTCTGTATGAAATGCTGTATGGATTGCCTCCTTTTTATTGCCGAGATGT
TGCTGAAATGTATGACAATATCCTTCACAAACCCCTAAGTTTGAGGCCAGGAGTGAGTCTTACAGCCTGG
TCCATTCTGGAAGAACTCCTAGAAAAAGACAGGCAAAATCGACTTGGTGCCAAGGAAGACTTTCTTGAAA
TTCAGAATCATCCTTTTTTTGAATCACTCAGCTGGGCTGACCTTGTACAAAAGAAGATTCCACCACCATT
TAATCCTAATGTGGCTGGACCAGATGATATCAGAAACTTTGACACAGCATTTACAGAAGAAACAGTTCCA
TATTCTGTGTGTGTATCTTCTGACTATTCTATAGTGAATGCCAGTGTATTGGAGGCAGATGATGCATTCG
TTGGTTTCTCTTATGCACCTCCTTCAGAAGACTTATTTTTGTGCCCAACTTTCTTGTACAAAGTTGGCAT
TATAAGAAAGCATTGCTTATCAATTTGTTGCAACGAACAGGTCACTATCAGTCAAAATAAAATCATTATT
TGCCATCCAGCTGATATCCCCTATAGTGAGTCGTATTACATGGTCATAGCTGTTTCCTGGCAGCTCTGGC
CCGTGTCTCAAAATCTCTGATGTTACATTGCACAAGATAAAAATATATCATCATGCCTCCTCTAGACCAG
CCAGGACAGAAATGCCTCGACTTCGCTGCTACCCAAGGTTGCCGGGTGACGCACACCGTGGAAACGGATG
AAGGCACGAACCCAGTGGACATAAGCCTGTTCGGTTCGTAAGCTGTAATGCAAGTAGCGTATGCGCTCAC
GCAACTGGTCCAGAACCTTGACCGAACGCAGCGGTGGTAACGGCGCAGTGGCGGTTTTCATGGCTTGTTA
TGACTGTTTTTTTGGGGTACAGTCTATGCCTCGGGCATCCAAGCAGCAAGCGCGTTACGCCGTGGGTCGA
TGTTTGATGTTATGGAGCAGCAACGATGTTACGCAGCAGGGCAGTCGCCCTAAAACAAAGTTAAACATTA
TGAGGGAAGCGGTGATCGCCGAAGTATCGACTCAACTATCAGAGGTAGTTGGCGTCATCGAGCGCCATCT
CGAACCGACGTTGCTGGCCGTACATTTGTACGGCTCCGCAGTGGATGGCGGCCTGAAGCCACACAGTGAT
ATTGATTTGCTGGTTACGGTGACCGTAAGGCTTGATGAAACAACGCGGCGAGCTTTGATCAACGACCTTT
TGGAAACTTCGGCTTCCCCTGGAGAGAGCGAGATTCTCCGCGCTGTAGAAGTCACCATTGTTGTGCACGA
CGACATCATTCCGTGGCGTTATCCAGCTAAGCGCGAACTGCAATTTGGAGAATGGCAGCGCAATGACATT
CTTGCAGGTATCTTCGAGCCAGCCACGATCGACATTGATCTGGCTATCTTGCTGACAAAAGCAAGAGAAC
ATAGCGTTGCCTTGGTAGGTCCAGCGGCGGAGGAACTCTTTGATCCGGTTCCTGAACAGGATCTATTTGA
GGCGCTAAATGAAACCTTAACGCTATGGAACTCGCCGCCCGACTGGGCTGGCGATGAGCGAAATGTAGTG
CTTACGTTGTCCCGCATTTGGTACAGCGCAGTAACCGGCAAAATCGCGCCGAAGGATGTCGCTGCCGACT
GGGCAATGGAGCGCCTGCCGGCCCAGTATCAGCCCGTCATACTTGAAGCTAGACAGGCTTATCTTGGACA
AGAAGAAGATCGCTTGGCCTCGCGCGCAGATCAGTTGGAAGAATTTGTCCACTACGTGAAAGGCGAGATC
ACCAAGGTAGTCGGCAAATAACCCTCGAGCCACCCATGACCAAAATCCCTTAACGTGAGTTACGCGTCGT
TCCACTGA
