>Addgene plasmid #82251 | pDONR223_SGK3_WT | depositor partial sequence | sequence record 155622 | Insert sequence
ATGCAAAGAGATCACACCATGGACTACAAGGAAAGCTGCCCAAGTGTAAGCATTCCCAGCTCCGATGAAC
ACAGAGAGAAAAAGAAGAGGTTTACTGTTTATAAAGTTCTGGTTTCAGTGGGAAGAAGTGAATGGTTTGT
CTTCAGGAGATATGCAGAGTTTGATAAACTTTATAACACTTTAAAAAAACAGTTTCCTGCTATGGCCCTG
AAGATTCCTGCCAAGAGAATATTTGGTGATAATTTTGATCCAGATTTTATTAAACAAAGACGAGCAGGAC
TAAACGAATTCATTCAGAACCTAGTTAGGTATCCAGAACTTTATAACCATCCAGATGTCAGAGCATTCCT
TCAAATGGACAGTCCAAAACACCAGTCAGATCCATCTGAAGATGAGGATGAAAGAAGTTCTCAGAAGCTA
CACTCTACCTCACAGAACATCAACCTGGGACCGTCTGGAAATCCTCATGCCAAACCAACTGACTTTGATT
TCTTAAAAGTTATTGGAAAAGGCAGCTTTGGCAAGGTTCTTCTTGCAAAACGGAAACTGGATGGAAAATT
TTATGCTGTCAAAGTGTTACAGAAAAAAATAGTTCTCAACAGAAAAGAGCAAAAACATATTATGGCTGAA
CGTAATGTGCTCTTGAAAAATGTGAAACATCCGTTTTTGGTTGGATTGCATTATTCCTTCCAAACAACTG
AAAAGCTTTATTTTGTTCTGGATTTTGTTAATGGAGGGGAGCTTTTTTTCCACTTACAAAGAGAACGGTC
CTTTCCTGAGCACAGAGCTAGGTTTTACGCTGCTGAAATTGCTAGTGCATTGGGTTACTTACATTCCATC
AAAATAGTATACAGAGACTTGAAACCAGAAAATATTCTTTTGGATTCAGTAGGACATGTTGTCTTAACAG
ATTTTGGGCTTTGTAAAGAAGGAATTGCTATTTCTGACACCACTACCACATTTTGTGGGACACCAGAGTA
TCTTGCACCTGAAGTAATTAGAAAACAGCCCTATGACAATACTGTAGATTGGTGGTGCCTTGGGGCTGTT
CTGTATGAAATGCTGTATGGATTGCCTCCTTTTTATTGCCGAGATGTTGCTGAAATGTATGACAATATCC
TTCACAAACCCCTAAGTTTGAGGCCAGGAGTGAGTCTTACAGCCTGGTCCATTCTGGAAGAACTCCTAGA
AAAAGACAGGCAAAATCGACTTGGTGCCAAGGAAGACTTTCTTGAAATTCAGAATCATCCTTTTTTTGAA
TCACTCAGCTGGGCTGACCTTGTACAAAAGAAGATTCCACCACCATTTAATCCTAATGTGGCTGGACCAG
ATGATATCAGAAACTTTGACACAGCATTTACAGAAGAAACAGTTCCATATTCTGTGTGTGTATCTTCTGA
CTATTCTATAGTGAATGCCAGTGTATTGGAGGCAGATGATGCATTCGTTGGTTTCTCTTATGCACCTCCT
TCAGAAGACTTATTTTTG
